>Addgene plasmid #197163 | pAAV-CAG-miRFP713-P2A-GFP | addgene full sequence | sequence record 387190 | Addgene NGS Result
TATCTACGTAGCCATGCTCTAGGAAGAGTACCATTGACGTCAATAATGACGTATGTTCCCATAGTAACGC
CAATAGGGACTTTCCATTGACGTCAATGGGTGGAGTATTTACGGTAAACTGCCCACTTGGCAGTACATCA
AGTGTATCATATGCCAAGTACGCCCCCTATTGACGTCAATGACGGTAAATGGCCCGCCTGGCATTATGCC
CAGTACATGACCTTATGGGACTTTCCTACTTGGCAGTACATCTACGTATTAGTCATCGCTATTACCATGG
TCGAGGTGAGCCCCACGTTCTGCTTCACTCTCCCCATCTCCCCCCCCTCCCCACCCCCAATTTTGTATTT
ATTTATTTTTTAATTATTTTGTGCAGCGATGGGGGCGGGGGGGGGGGGGGGGCGCGCGCCAGGCGGGGCG
GGGCGGGGCGAGGGGCGGGGCGGGGCGAGGCGGAGAGGTGCGGCGGCAGCCAATCAGAGCGGCGCGCTCC
GAAAGTTTCCTTTTATGGCGAGGCGGCGGCGGCGGCGGCCCTATAAAAAGCGAAGCGCGCGGCGGGCGGG
AGTCGCTGCGCGCTGCCTTCGCCCCGTGCCCCGCTCCGCCGCCGCCTCGCGCCGCCCGCCCCGGCTCTGA
CTGACCGCGTTACTCCCACAGGTGAGCGGGCGGGACGGCCCTTCTCCTCCGGGCTGTAATTAGCGCTTGG
TTTAATGACGGCTTGTTTCTTTTCTGTGGCTGCGTGAAAGCCTTGAGGGGCTCCGGGAGGGCCCTTTGTG
CGGGGGGAGCGGCTCGGGGCTGTCCGCGGGGGGACGGCTGCCTTCGGGGGGGACGGGGCAGGGCGGGGTT
CGGCTTCTGGCGTGTGACCGGCGGCTCTAGAGCCTCTGCTAACCATGTTCATGCCTTCTTCTTTTTCCTA
CAGCTCCTGGGCAACGTGCTGGTTATTGTGCTGTCTCATCATTTTGGCAAAGAATTGGATCCGGTACCGC
CACCATGGCGGAAGGATCCGTCGCCAGGCAGCCTGACCTCTTGACCTGCGACGATGAGCCGATCCATATC
CCCGGTGCCATCCAACCGCATGGACTGCTGCTCGCCCTCGCCGCCGACATGACGATCGTTGCCGGCAGCG
ACAACCTTCCCGAACTCACCGGACTGGCGATCGGCGCCCTGATCGGCCGCTCTGCGGCCGATGTCTTCGA
CTCGGAGACGCACAACCGTCTGACGATCGCCTTGGCCGAGCCCGGGGCGGCCGTCGGAGCACCGATCACT
GTCGGCTTCACGATGCGAAAGGACGCAGGCTTCATCGGCTCCTGGCATCGCCATGATCAGCTCATCTTCC
TCGAGCTCGAGCCTCCCCAGCGGGACGTCGCCGAGCCGCAGGCGTTCTTCCGCCGCACCAACAGCGCCAT
CCGCCGCCTGCAGGCCGCCGAAACCTTGGAAAGCGCCTGCGCCGCCGCGGCGCAAGAGGTGCGGAAGATT
ACCGGCTTCGATCGGGTGATGATCTATCGCTTCGCCTCCGACTTCAGCGGCGAAGTGATCGCAGAGGATC
GGTGCGCCGAGGTCGAGTCAAAACTAGGCCTGCACTATCCTGCCTCAACCGTGCCGGCGCAGGCCCGTCG
GCTCTATACCATCAACCCGGTACGGATCATTCCCGATATCAATTATCGGCCGGTGCCGGTCACCCCAGAC
CTCAATCCGGTCACCGGGCGGCCGATTGATCTTAGCTTCGCCATCCTGCGCAGCGTCTCGCCCGTCCATC
TGGAATTCATGCGCAACATAGGCATGCACGGCACGATGTCGATCTCGATTTTGCGCGGCGAGCGACTGTG
GGGATTGATCGTTTGCCATCACCGAACGCCGTACTACGTCGATCTCGATGGCCGCCAAGCCTGCAAGAGG
GTCGCCGAGAGGCTGGCCACTCAGATCGGCGTGATGGAAGAGCGACCGGTTCACGTGGGAAGTGGGGCTA
CAAACTTCTCACTGCTGAAACAGGCCGGGGATGTGGAGGAAAACCCAGGACCACACGTGACTAGTGTGAG
CAAGGGCGAGGAGCTGTTCACCGGGGTGGTGCCCATCCTGGTCGAGCTGGACGGCGACGTAAACGGCCAC
AAGTTCAGCGTGTCCGGCGAGGGCGAGGGCGATGCCACCTACGGCAAGCTGACCCTGAAGTTCATCTGCA
CCACCGGCAAGCTGCCCGTGCCCTGGCCCACCCTCGTGACCACCCTGACCTACGGCGTGCAGTGCTTCAG
CCGCTACCCCGACCACATGAAGCAGCACGACTTCTTCAAGTCCGCCATGCCCGAAGGCTACGTCCAGGAG
CGCACCATCTTCTTCAAGGACGACGGCAACTACAAGACCCGCGCCGAGGTGAAGTTCGAGGGCGACACCC
TGGTGAACCGCATCGAGCTGAAGGGCATCGACTTCAAGGAGGACGGCAACATCCTGGGGCACAAGCTGGA
GTACAACTACAACAGCCACAACGTCTATATCATGGCCGACAAGCAGAAGAACGGCATCAAGGTGAACTTC
AAGATCCGCCACAACATCGAGGACGGCAGCGTGCAGCTCGCCGACCACTACCAGCAGAACACCCCCATCG
GCGACGGCCCCGTGCTGCTGCCCGACAACCACTACCTGAGCACCCAGTCCGCCCTGAGCAAAGACCCCAA
CGAGAAGCGCGATCACATGGTCCTGCTGGAGTTCGTGACCGCCGCCGGGATCACTCTCGGCATGGACGAG
CTGTACAAGTAAGAATTCGATATCAAGCTTATCGATAATCAACCTCTGGATTACAAAATTTGTGAAAGAT
TGACTGGTATTCTTAACTATGTTGCTCCTTTTACGCTATGTGGATACGCTGCTTTAATGCCTTTGTATCA
TGCTATTGCTTCCCGTATGGCTTTCATTTTCTCCTCCTTGTATAAATCCTGGTTGCTGTCTCTTTATGAG
GAGTTGTGGCCCGTTGTCAGGCAACGTGGCGTGGTGTGCACTGTGTTTGCTGACGCAACCCCCACTGGTT
GGGGCATTGCCACCACCTGTCAGCTCCTTTCCGGGACTTTCGCTTTCCCCCTCCCTATTGCCACGGCGGA
ACTCATCGCCGCCTGCCTTGCCCGCTGCTGGACAGGGGCTCGGCTGTTGGGCACTGACAATTCCGTGGTG
TTGTCGGGGAAATCATCGTCCTTTCCTTGGCTGCTCGCCTGTGTTGCCACCTGGATTCTGCGCGGGACGT
CCTTCTGCTACGTCCCTTCGGCCCTCAATCCAGCGGACCTTCCTTCCCGCGGCCTGCTGCCGGCTCTGCG
GCCTCTTCCGCGTCTTCGCCTTCGCCCTCAGACGAGTCGGATCTCCCTTTGGGCCGCCTCCCCGCATCGA
TACCGTCGACCCGGGCGGCCGCTTCGAGCAGACATGATAAGATACATTGATGAGTTTGGACAAACCACAA
CTAGAATGCAGTGAAAAAAATGCTTTATTTGTGAAATTTGTGATGCTATTGCTTTATTTGTAACCATTAT
AAGCTGCAATAAACAAGTTAACAACAACAATTGCATTCATTTTATGTTTCAGGTTCAGGGGGAGATGTGG
GAGGTTTTTTAAAGCAAGTAAAACCTCTACAAATGTGGTAAAATCGATAAGGATCTTCCTAGAGCATGGC
TACGTAGATAAGTAGCATGGCGGGTTAATCATTAACTACAAGGAACCCCTAGTGATGGAGTTGGCCACTC
CCTCTCTGCGCGCTCGCTCGCTCACTGAGGCCGGGCGACCAAAGGTCGCCCGACGCCCGGGCTTTGCCCG
GGCGGCCTCAGTGAGCGAGCGAGCGCGCAGCTGCATTAATGAATCGGCCAACGCGCGGGGAGAGGCGGTT
TGCGTATTGGGCGCTCTTCCGCTTCCTCGCTCACTGACTCGCTGCGCTCGGTCGTTCGGCTGCGGCGAGC
GGTATCAGCTCACTCAAAGGCGGTAATACGGTTATCCACAGAATCAGGGGATAACGCAGGAAAGAACATG
TGAGCAAAAGGCCAGCAAAAGGCCAGGAACCGTAAAAAGGCCGCGTTGCTGGCGTTTTTCCATAGGCTCC
GCCCCCCTGACGAGCATCACAAAAATCGACGCTCAAGTCAGAGGTGGCGAAACCCGACAGGACTATAAAG
ATACCAGGCGTTTCCCCCTGGAAGCTCCCTCGTGCGCTCTCCTGTTCCGACCCTGCCGCTTACCGGATAC
CTGTCCGCCTTTCTCCCTTCGGGAAGCGTGGCGCTTTCTCATAGCTCACGCTGTAGGTATCTCAGTTCGG
TGTAGGTCGTTCGCTCCAAGCTGGGCTGTGTGCACGAACCCCCCGTTCAGCCCGACCGCTGCGCCTTATC
CGGTAACTATCGTCTTGAGTCCAACCCGGTAAGACACGACTTATCGCCACTGGCAGCAGCCACTGGTAAC
AGGATTAGCAGAGCGAGGTATGTAGGCGGTGCTACAGAGTTCTTGAAGTGGTGGCCTAACTACGGCTACA
CTAGAAGAACAGTATTTGGTATCTGCGCTCTGCTGAAGCCAGTTACCTTCGGAAAAAGAGTTGGTAGCTC
TTGATCCGGCAAACAAACCACCGCTGGTAGCGGTGGTTTTTTTGTTTGCAAGCAGCAGATTACGCGCAGA
AAAAAAGGATCTCAAGAAGATCCTTTGATCTTTTCTACGGGGTCTGACGCTCAGTGGAACGAAAACTCAC
GTTAAGGGATTTTGGTCATGAGATTATCAAAAAGGATCTTCACCTAGATCCTTTTAAATTAAAAATGAAG
TTTTAAATCAATCTAAAGTATATATGAGTAAACTTGGTCTGACAGTTACCAATGCTTAATCAGTGAGGCA
CCTATCTCAGCGATCTGTCTATTTCGTTCATCCATAGTTGCCTGACTCCCCGTCGTGTAGATAACTACGA
TACGGGAGGGCTTACCATCTGGCCCCAGTGCTGCAATGATACCGCGAGACCCACGCTCACCGGCTCCAGA
TTTATCAGCAATAAACCAGCCAGCCGGAAGGGCCGAGCGCAGAAGTGGTCCTGCAACTTTATCCGCCTCC
ATCCAGTCTATTAATTGTTGCCGGGAAGCTAGAGTAAGTAGTTCGCCAGTTAATAGTTTGCGCAACGTTG
TTGCCATTGCTACAGGCATCGTGGTGTCACGCTCGTCGTTTGGTATGGCTTCATTCAGCTCCGGTTCCCA
ACGATCAAGGCGAGTTACATGATCCCCCATGTTGTGCAAAAAAGCGGTTAGCTCCTTCGGTCCTCCGATC
GTTGTCAGAAGTAAGTTGGCCGCAGTGTTATCACTCATGGTTATGGCAGCACTGCATAATTCTCTTACTG
TCATGCCATCCGTAAGATGCTTTTCTGTGACTGGTGAGTACTCAACCAAGTCATTCTGAGAATAGTGTAT
GCGGCGACCGAGTTGCTCTTGCCCGGCGTCAATACGGGATAATACCGCGCCACATAGCAGAACTTTAAAA
GTGCTCATCATTGGAAAACGTTCTTCGGGGCGAAAACTCTCAAGGATCTTACCGCTGTTGAGATCCAGTT
CGATGTAACCCACTCGTGCACCCAACTGATCTTCAGCATCTTTTACTTTCACCAGCGTTTCTGGGTGAGC
AAAAACAGGAAGGCAAAATGCCGCAAAAAAGGGAATAAGGGCGACACGGAAATGTTGAATACTCATACTC
TTCCTTTTTCAATATTATTGAAGCATTTATCAGGGTTATTGTCTCATGAGCGGATACATATTTGAATGTA
TTTAGAAAAATAAACAAATAGGGGTTCCGCGCACATTTCCCCGAAAAGTGCCACCTAAATTGTAAGCGTT
AATATTTTGTTAAAATTCGCGTTAAATTTTTGTTAAATCAGCTCATTTTTTAACCAATAGGCCGAAATCG
GCAAAATCCCTTATAAATCAAAAGAATAGACCGAGATAGGGT
[37 nt withheld, positions 5923-5959]
AAAGAACGTGGACTCCAACGTCAAAGG
[49 nt withheld, positions 5987-6035]
T
[91 nt withheld, positions 6037-6127]
G
[124 nt withheld, positions 6129-6252]
CCCATTCGCCATTCAGGCTGCGCAACTGTTGGGAAGGGCGATCGGTGCGGGCCTCTTCGCTATTACGCCA
GCTGCGCGCTCGCTCGCTCACTGAGGCCGCCCGGGCAAAGCCCGGGCGTCGGGCGACCTTTGGTCGCCCG
GCCTCAGTGAGCGAGCGAGCGCGCAGAGAGGGAGTGGCCAACTCCATCACTAGGGGTTCCTTGTAGTTAA
TGATTAACCCGCCATGCTACT
Features (pLannotate 1.2.2; 19 found; start..end, strand, type, name):
     31..279     +  enhancer       CMV enhancer (fragment): human cytomegalovirus immediate early enhancer
    281..558     +  promoter       chicken β-actin promoter: No description available
    559..694     +  intron         hybrid intron (fragment): hybrid between chicken β-actin (CBA) and minute virus of mice (MMV) introns (Gray et al., 2011)
    783..913     +  intron         chimeric intron (fragment): chimera between introns from chicken β-actin and rabbit β-globin
    911..973     +  CDS            HBB (fragment): HBB_LEPEU - Experimental evidence at protein level: Swiss-Prot protein existence level 1. Involved in oxygen transport from the lung to the various peripheral tissues. From Lepus europaeus (European hare).
    985..1932    +  CDS            miRFP713: miRFP713 is a basic (constitutively fluorescent) near ir fluorescent protein published in 2020, derived from Rhodopseudomonas palustris CGA009. It has very low acid sensitivity. It requires the cofactor biliverdin for fluorescence.
   2026..2742    +  CDS            EGFP: the original enhanced GFP (Yang et al., 1996) mammalian codon-optimized
   2743..2767    +  misc_feature   MCS (fragment): pBluescript multiple cloning site
   2767..3355    +  misc_feature   WPRE: woodchuck hepatitis virus posttranscriptional regulatory element
   3398..3519    -  polyA_signal   SV40 poly(A) signal: SV40 polyadenylation signal
   3542..3610    -  CDS            large T antigen (fragment): large T antigen from SV40 (simian virus 40)
   3681..3814    +  repeat_region  AAV2 ITR: inverted terminal repeat of adeno-associated virus serotype 2 inverted
   3808..3864    -  CDS            lacI (fragment): lac repressor; lacI; The lac repressor binds to the lac operator to inhibit transcription in E. coli. This inhibition can be relieved by adding lactose or isopropyl-β-D-thiogalactopyranoside (IPTG).
   4047..4635    -  rep_origin     ori: high-copy-number ColE1/pMB1/pBR322/pUC origin of replication
   4806..5666    -  CDS            AmpR: β-lactamase; bla; confers resistance to ampicillin, carbenicillin, and related antibiotics
   5667..5771    -  promoter       AmpR promoter: bla
   5824..6252    -  rep_origin     f1 ori (sequence partly withheld): f1 bacteriophage origin of replication; arrow indicates direction of (+) strand synthesis
   6257..6326    -  CDS            lacZα (fragment): LacZα fragment of β-galactosidase; lacZ fragment
   6321..6453    -  repeat_region  AAV2 ITR (fragment): inverted terminal repeat of adeno-associated virus serotype 2 inverted
