[The description below was written by a language model from this plasmid's Addgene catalogue record and pLannotate feature annotations shown in this document.]
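Description:
pAAV-CAG-miRFP713-P2A-GFP is an adeno-associated virus transfer plasmid of about 6.5 kb, built on the pAAV-CAG-WPRE backbone for expression of two fluorescent proteins in mammalian cells. It is maintained in E. coli through a high-copy ColE1/pUC-type origin and selected with ampicillin via the β-lactamase gene and its native promoter. An f1 phage origin is also present in the backbone. Short annotated fragments of lacI, lacZα, SV40 large T antigen and rabbit-type β-globin coding sequence appear to be cloning remnants or parts of the regulatory elements rather than functional genes.

The expression cassette lies between two AAV2 inverted terminal repeats, which are the cis elements needed for replication and packaging of the intervening DNA into recombinant AAV particles when rep, cap and helper functions are supplied separately. Transcription is driven by the CAG promoter, annotated here as a CMV enhancer fragment, the chicken β-actin promoter and chimeric β-actin/β-globin intron sequence. This drives a single open reading frame encoding miRFP713, a near-infrared fluorescent protein derived from a Rhodopseudomonas palustris bacteriophytochrome that requires biliverdin as its chromophore, followed by EGFP. The P2A peptide named in the construct title is not separately annotated but would occupy the gap between the two coding sequences, causing ribosomal skipping so that the two proteins are produced separately from one transcript. A WPRE follows to enhance transcript stability and expression, and an SV40 polyadenylation signal is annotated downstream, on the reverse strand. The catalogue lists the insert species as mouse, which does not match the bacterial and jellyfish origins of the annotated proteins. Co-expressed GFP can serve as an internal green reference for normalising near-infrared signal, consistent with the construct's origin in a quantitative comparison of near-infrared fluorescent proteins.
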