Addgene plasmid #197163: pAAV-CAG-miRFP713-P2A-GFP
Purpose: Expresses the protein of miRFP713-P2A-GFP in mammalian cells
Depositing lab: Kiryl Piatkevich. Depositing organization: Westlake University. Publication: Quantitative assessment of near-infrared fluorescent proteins. Zhang H, Papadaki S, Sun X, Wang X, Drobizhev M, Yao L, Rehbock M, Koster RW, Wu L, Namikawa K, Piatkevich KD. Nat Methods. 2023 Sep 4. doi: 10.1038/s41592-023-01975-z. PubMed 37666982.
Backbone
  Vector backbone: pAAV-CAG-WPRE
  Vector type: AAV
Growth in bacteria
  Bacterial resistance: Ampicillin, 100 μg/mL
  Growth temperature: 37°C
  Growth strain: NEB Stable
  Copy number: High Copy
Gene/Insert
  Gene/Insert name: miRFP713-P2A-GFP
  Species: M. musculus (mouse)
  Cloning method: Gibson Cloning
Terms and licenses: Academic/Nonprofit Terms; Industry Terms: Not Available to Industry
Depositor comments: Please visit https://www.researchsquare.com/article/rs-797586/v1 for preprint.
How to cite: pAAV-CAG-miRFP713-P2A-GFP was a gift from Kiryl Piatkevich (Addgene plasmid # 197163 ; http://n2t.net/addgene:197163 ; RRID:Addgene_197163)
